Addgene plasmid #218636: pLV UBC msNLRP3(LRRm5)-APEX2-3xFLAG-IRES-eGFP (H781E_Q782R_F785A)
Purpose: Proximity biotinylation of msNLRP3(LRRm5, H781E_Q782R_F785A)
Depositing lab: Wade Harper. Depositing organization: Harvard Medical School. Publication: Spatiotemporal proteomic profiling of cellular responses to NLRP3 agonists. Hollingsworth LR, Veeraraghavan P, Paulo JA, Harper JW. bioRxiv 2024.04.19.590338 10.1101/2024.04.19.590338.
Backbone
  Vector backbone: pLV UBC
  Vector type: Mammalian Expression, Lentiviral
  Selectable markers: GFP
Growth in bacteria
  Bacterial resistance: Ampicillin, 100 μg/mL
  Growth temperature: 30°C
  Growth strain: NEB Stable
  Copy number: High Copy
Gene/Insert
  Gene/Insert name: NLRP3
  Species: M. musculus (mouse)
  Mutation: H781E, Q782R, F785A
  Entrez Gene: Nlrp3 (a.k.a. AGTAVPRL, AII/AVP, Cias1, FCAS, FCU, MWS, Mmig1, NALP3, Pypaf1)
  Promoter: UBC
  Tag / fusion protein: APEX2-3xFLAG (C terminal on insert)
  Cloning method: Gibson Cloning
  Sequencing primers: 5′ TTATATAAGGACGCGCCG; 3′ IRES-R
Terms and licenses: Academic/Nonprofit Terms; Industry Terms: Not Available to Industry
Depositor comments: Additional data, code, and other details related to this work (Hollingsworth et al. 2024) are available at https://harperlab.pubpub.org/pub/nlrp3/.
How to cite: pLV UBC msNLRP3(LRRm5)-APEX2-3xFLAG-IRES-eGFP (H781E_Q782R_F785A) was a gift from Wade Harper (Addgene plasmid # 218636 ; http://n2t.net/addgene:218636 ; RRID:Addgene_218636)
