[The description below was written by a language model from this plasmid's Addgene catalogue record and pLannotate feature annotations shown in this document.]
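Description:
pLV UBC msNLRP3(LRRm5)-APEX2-3xFLAG-IRES-eGFP (H781E_Q782R_F785A) is an 11.9 kb third-generation-style, self-inactivating HIV-1 lentiviral transfer plasmid for stable expression of a mutant mouse NLRP3 proximity-labelling fusion in mammalian cells. It is propagated in E. coli through a high-copy ColE1/pUC origin with ampicillin resistance (AmpR), and the backbone also carries an f1 origin, an SV40 origin and residual lac/lacZα, T3 and T7 cloning-vector sequences. The viral genome is transcribed from an RSV promoter fused to a truncated 5' LTR. It contains the Ψ packaging signal with a gag fragment, the RRE for Rev-dependent nuclear export, the cPPT/CTS, a WPRE to enhance transcript expression, and a ΔU3 3' LTR followed by an SV40 polyadenylation signal.

The internal cassette is driven by the human ubiquitin C (UbC) promoter. It encodes mouse NLRP3, the sensor component of the NLRP3 inflammasome, bearing the H781E, Q782R and F785A substitutions that the depositor designates LRRm5. NLRP3 is fused at its C terminus to APEX2, an engineered soybean ascorbate peroxidase used for live-cell proteomics, and to a 3xFLAG epitope; the automated annotation detects this tag only as a short partial match to a multi-FLAG feature. An EMCV IRES downstream allows EGFP to be translated from the same transcript, so transduced cells can be identified or sorted by fluorescence, as no drug selection marker for mammalian cells is present. The stated purpose is proximity biotinylation of this NLRP3 mutant, as part of a study on spatiotemporal proteomic profiling of cellular responses to NLRP3 agonists. The record does not state the functional consequence of the three mutations.
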