Features (pLannotate 1.2.2; 29 found; start..end, strand, type, name):
      1..589     +  rep_origin     ori: high-copy-number ColE1/pMB1/pBR322/pUC origin of replication
    772..864     +  CDS            lacI (fragment): lac repressor; lacI; The lac repressor binds to the lac operator to inhibit transcription in E. coli. This inhibition can be relieved by adding lactose or isopropyl-β-D-thiogalactopyranoside (IPTG).
    877..898     +  protein_bind   CAP binding site: CAP binding activates transcription in the presence of cAMP. E. coli catabolite activator protein
    917..943     +  promoter       lac promoter (fragment): promoter for the E. coli lac operon
    947..969     +  protein_bind   lac operator (fragment): The lac repressor binds to the lac operator to inhibit transcription in E. coli. This inhibition can be relieved by adding lactose or isopropyl-β-D-thiogalactopyranoside (IPTG). lac repressor encoded by lacI
   1012..1030    +  promoter       T3 promoter: promoter for bacteriophage T3 RNA polymerase
   1058..1284    +  promoter       RSV promoter: Rous sarcoma virus enhancer/promoter
   1285..1465    +  LTR            5' LTR (truncated): truncated 5' long terminal repeat (LTR) from HIV-1
   1512..1637    +  misc_feature   HIV-1 Ψ: packaging signal of human immunodeficiency virus type 1
   1621..1984    +  CDS            HIV-1 gag (fragment): gag protein from human immunodeficiency virus 1; gag
   2130..2363    +  misc_feature   RRE: The Rev response element (RRE) of HIV-1 allows for Rev-dependent mRNA export from the nucleus to the cytoplasm.
   2740..2840    +  CDS            Rev (fragment): human immunodeficiency virus 1 (HIV-1) Rev protein; rev; enhances nuclear export of unspliced and incompletely spliced viral mRNAs
   2859..2975    +  misc_feature   cPPT/CTS: central polypurine tract and central termination sequence of HIV-1
   2978..3376    +  promoter       UbC promoter: human ubiquitin C promoter
   3428..6526    +  CDS            Nlrp3: NLRP3_MOUSE - Also known as Cias1, Mmig1, Nalp3, Pypaf1. Experimental evidence at protein level: Swiss-Prot protein existence level 1. As the sensor component of the NLRP3 inflammasome, plays a crucial role in innate immunity and inflammation. In response to pathogens and other damage-associated signals, initiates the formation of the inflammasome polymeric complex, made of NLRP3, PYCARD and CASP1 (or possibly CASP4/CASP11). Recruitment of proCASP1 to the inflammasome promotes its activation and CASP1-catalyzed IL1B and IL18 maturation and secretion in the extracellular milieu (PubMed:28847925
   6590..7339    +  CDS            APEX2: soybean ascorbate peroxidase, engineered to serve as a monomeric tag for electron microscopy and live-cell proteomics (Lam et al., 2015) more active than the original APEX due to the A134P mutation
   7400..7423    +  CDS            5xFLAG (fragment): five tandem FLAG® epitope tags
   7448..8023    +  misc_feature   IRES2: internal ribosome entry site (IRES) of the encephalomyocarditis virus (EMCV)
   8024..8743    +  CDS            EGFP: the original enhanced GFP (Yang et al., 1996) mammalian codon-optimized
   8759..9347    +  misc_feature   WPRE: woodchuck hepatitis virus posttranscriptional regulatory element
   9364..9432    +  CDS            nef (fragment): NEF_HV1Z2 - Experimental evidence at protein level: Swiss-Prot protein existence level 1. Extracellular Nef protein targets CD4(+) T-lymphocytes for apoptosis by interacting with CXCR4 surface receptors. From Human immunodeficiency virus type 1 group M subtype D (isolate Z2/CDC-Z34) (HIV-1).
   9434..9667    +  LTR            3' LTR (ΔU3): self-inactivating 3' long terminal repeat (LTR) from HIV-1
   9739..9860    +  polyA_signal   SV40 poly(A) signal: SV40 polyadenylation signal
   9900..10035   +  rep_origin     SV40 ori: SV40 origin of replication
  10056..10074   -  promoter       T7 promoter: promoter for bacteriophage T7 RNA polymerase
  10082..10237   +  CDS            lacZα (fragment): LacZα fragment of β-galactosidase; lacZ fragment
  10242..10670   +  rep_origin     f1 ori (sequence partly withheld): f1 bacteriophage origin of replication; arrow indicates direction of (+) strand synthesis
  10723..10827   +  promoter       AmpR promoter: bla
  10828..11688   +  CDS            AmpR: β-lactamase; bla; confers resistance to ampicillin, carbenicillin, and related antibiotics
>Addgene plasmid #218636 | pLV UBC msNLRP3(LRRm5)-APEX2-3xFLAG-IRES-eGFP (H781E_Q782R_F785A) | addgene full sequence | sequence record 431987 | Addgene NGS Result
TTGAGATCCTTTTTTTCTGCGCGTAATCTGCTGCTTGCAAACAAAAAAACCACCGCTACCAGCGGTGGTT
TGTTTGCCGGATCAAGAGCTACCAACTCTTTTTCCGAAGGTAACTGGCTTCAGCAGAGCGCAGATACCAA
ATACTGTTCTTCTAGTGTAGCCGTAGTTAGGCCACCACTTCAAGAACTCTGTAGCACCGCCTACATACCT
CGCTCTGCTAATCCTGTTACCAGTGGCTGCTGCCAGTGGCGATAAGTCGTGTCTTACCGGGTTGGACTCA
AGACGATAGTTACCGGATAAGGCGCAGCGGTCGGGCTGAACGGGGGGTTCGTGCACACAGCCCAGCTTGG
AGCGAACGACCTACACCGAACTGAGATACCTACAGCGTGAGCTATGAGAAAGCGCCACGCTTCCCGAAGG
GAGAAAGGCGGACAGGTATCCGGTAAGCGGCAGGGTCGGAACAGGAGAGCGCACGAGGGAGCTTCCAGGG
GGAAACGCCTGGTATCTTTATAGTCCTGTCGGGTTTCGCCACCTCTGACTTGAGCGTCGATTTTTGTGAT
GCTCGTCAGGGGGGCGGAGCCTATGGAAAAACGCCAGCAACGCGGCCTTTTTACGGTTCCTGGCCTTTTG
CTGGCCTTTTGCTCACATGTTCTTTCCTGCGTTATCCCCTGATTCTGTGGATAACCGTATTACCGCCTTT
GAGTGAGCTGATACCGCTCGCCGCAGCCGAACGACCGAGCGCAGCGAGTCAGTGAGCGAGGAAGCGGAAG
AGCGCCCAATACGCAAACCGCCTCTCCCCGCGCGTTGGCCGATTCATTAATGCAGCTGGCACGACAGGTT
TCCCGACTGGAAAGCGGGCAGTGAGCGCAACGCAATTAATGTGAGTTAGCTCACTCATTAGGCACCCCAG
GCTTTCCACTTTATGCTTCCGGCTCGTATGTTGTGTGGAATTGTGAGCGGATAACAATTTCACACAGGAA
ACAGCTATGACCATGATTACGCCAAGCGCGCAATTAACCCTCACTAAAGGGAACAAAAGCTGGAGCTGCA
AGCTTAATGTAGTCTTATGCAATACTCTTGTAGTCTTGCAACATGGTAACGATGAGTTAGCAACATGCCT
TACAAGGAGAGAAAAAGCACCGTGCATGCCGATTGGTGGAAGTAAGGTGGTACGATCGTGCCTTATTAGG
AAGGCAACAGACGGGTCTGACATGGATTGGACGAACCACTGAATTGCCGCATTGCAGAGATATTGTATTT
AAGTGCCTAGCTCGATACATAAACGGGTCTCTCTGGTTAGACCAGATCTGAGCCTGGGAGCTCTCTGGCT
AACTAGGGAACCCACTGCTTAAGCCTCAATAAAGCTTGCCTTGAGTGCTTCAAGTAGTGTGTGCCCGTCT
GTTGTGTGACTCTGGTAACTAGAGATCCCTCAGACCCTTTTAGTCAGTGTGGAAAATCTCTAGCAGTGGC
GCCCGAACAGGGACTTGAAAGCGAAAGGGAAACCAGAGGAGCTCTCTCGACGCAGGACTCGGCTTGCTGA
AGCGCGCACGGCAAGAGGCGAGGGGCGGCGACTGGTGAGTACGCCAAAAATTTTGACTAGCGGAGGCTAG
AAGGAGAGAGATGGGTGCGAGAGCGTCAGTATTAAGCGGGGGAGAATTAGATCGCGATGGGAAAAAATTC
GGTTAAGGCCAGGGGGAAAGAAAAAATATAAATTAAAACATATAGTATGGGCAAGCAGGGAGCTAGAACG
ATTCGCAGTTAATCCTGGCCTGTTAGAAACATCAGAAGGCTGTAGACAAATACTGGGACAGCTACAACCA
TCCCTTCAGACAGGATCAGAAGAACTTAGATCATTATATAATACAGTAGCAACCCTCTATTGTGTGCATC
AAAGGATAGAGATAAAAGACACCAAGGAAGCTTTAGACAAGATAGAGGAAGAGCAAAACAAAAGTAAGAC
CACCGCACAGCAAGCGGCCGCTGATCTTCAGACCTGGAGGAGGAGATATGAGGGACAATTGGAGAAGTGA
ATTATATAAATATAAAGTAGTAAAAATTGAACCATTAGGAGTAGCACCCACCAAGGCAAAGAGAAGAGTG
GTGCAGAGAGAAAAAAGAGCAGTGGGAATAGGAGCTTTGTTCCTTGGGTTCTTGGGAGCAGCAGGAAGCA
CTATGGGCGCAGCGTCAATGACGCTGACGGTACAGGCCAGACAATTATTGTCTGGTATAGTGCAGCAGCA
GAACAATTTGCTGAGGGCTATTGAGGCGCAACAGCATCTGTTGCAACTCACAGTCTGGGGCATCAAGCAG
CTCCAGGCAAGAATCCTGGCTGTGGAAAGATACCTAAAGGATCAACAGCTCCTGGGGATTTGGGGTTGCT
CTGGAAAACTCATTTGCACCACTGCTGTGCCTTGGAATGCTAGTTGGAGTAATAAATCTCTGGAACAGAT
TTGGAATCACACGACCTGGATGGAGTGGGACAGAGAAATTAACAATTACACAAGCTTAATACACTCCTTA
ATTGAAGAATCGCAAAACCAGCAAGAAAAGAATGAACAAGAATTATTGGAATTAGATAAATGGGCAAGTT
TGTGGAATTGGTTTAACATAACAAATTGGCTGTGGTATATAAAATTATTCATAATGATAGTAGGAGGCTT
GGTAGGTTTAAGAATAGTTTTTGCTGTACTTTCTATAGTGAATAGAGTTAGGCAGGGATATTCACCATTA
TCGTTTCAGACCCACCTCCCAACCCCGAGGGGACCCGACAGGCCCGAAGGAATAGAAGAAGAAGGTGGAG
AGAGAGACAGAGACAGATCCATTCGATTAGTGAACGGATCTCGACGGTATCGGTTAACTTTTAAAAGAAA
AGGGGGGATTGGGGGGTATAGTGCAGGGGAAAGAATAGTAGACATAATAGCAACAGACATACAAACTAAA
GAATTACAAAAACAAATTACAAAATTCAAAATTTTATGGCCTCCGCGCCGGGTTTTGGCGCCTCCCGCGG
GCGCCCCCCTCCTCACGGCGAGCGCTGCCACGTCAGACGAAGGGCGCAGCGAGCGTCCTGATCCTTCCGC
CCGGACGCTCAGGACAGCGGCCCGCTGCTCATAAGACTCGGCCTTAGAACCCCAGTATCAGCAGAAGGAC
ATTTTAGGACGGGACTTGGGTGACTCTAGGGCACTGGTTTTCTTTCCAGAGAGCGGAACAGGCGAGGAAA
AGTAGTCCCTTCTCGGCGATTCTGCGGAGGGATCTCCGTGGGGCGGTGAACGCCGATGATTATATAAGGA
CGCGCCGGGTGTGGCACAGCTAGTTCCGTCGCAGCCGGGATTTGGGTCGCGGTTCTTGTTTGTGGATCGC
TGTGATCGTCACTTGGGGAGACGCCATCCACGCTGTTTTGACCTCCATAGAAGACACCGACGCCACCATG
ACGAGTGTCCGTTGCAAGCTGGCTCAGTATCTAGAGGACCTTGAAGATGTGGACCTCAAGAAATTCAAAA
TGCATTTGGAAGATTACCCGCCCGAGAAAGGCTGTATCCCAGTCCCCAGGGGCCAGATGGAGAAGGCAGA
TCACTTGGATCTAGCCACACTCATGATTGACTTCAATGGCGAGGAGAAGGCCTGGGCCATGGCTGTGTGG
ATCTTTGCTGCGATCAACAGGCGAGACCTCTGGGAAAAAGCTAAGAAGGACCAGCCAGAGTGGAATGACA
CGTGTACATCACATTCCTCTATGGTATGCCAGGAGGACAGCCTTGAAGAAGAGTGGATGGGTTTGCTGGG
ATATCTCTCCCGCATCTCCATTTGTAAAAAGAAGAAAGATTACTGTAAGATGTACAGACGACATGTGAGA
AGCAGGTTCTACTCTATCAAGGACAGGAACGCGCGTCTAGGTGAGAGTGTGGACCTCAACAGTCGCTACA
CGCAGCTCCAACTGGTCAAGGAGCATCCAAGCAAGCAGGAGCGGGAGCATGAACTCCTGACCATCGGCCG
GACTAAAATGCGGGACAGCCCCATGAGTTCCCTTAAGCTGGAGCTGCTGTTTGAGCCCGAGGACGGGCAC
TCGGAGCCTGTGCACACAGTGGTGTTCCAGGGAGCAGCAGGCATCGGGAAAACCATCCTAGCCAGGAAGA
TTATGTTGGACTGGGCACTGGGAAAGCTCTTCAAAGACAAATTTGACTATTTGTTCTTTATCCACTGCCG
AGAGGTGAGCCTCAGGACGCCAAGGAGTCTAGCAGACCTGATTGTCAGCTGCTGGCCTGACCCAAACCCA
CCAGTGTGCAAGATCCTGCGCAAGCCTTCCAGGATCCTCTTCCTCATGGATGGCTTTGATGAGCTACAAG
GGGCCTTTGACGAGCACATTGGGGAGGTCTGCACAGACTGGCAAAAGGCTGTGCGGGGAGACATTCTGCT
AAGCAGCCTCATCCGAAAGAAACTGCTGCCCAAGGCCTCTCTGCTCATAACGACGAGGCCGGTAGCCTTG
GAGAAACTGCAGCATCTCCTGGACCACCCCCGCCATGTGGAGATCCTAGGTTTCTCTGAGGCCAAAAGGA
AGGAGTATTTCTTTAAGTATTTCTCCAACGAGCTGCAGGCCCGGGAGGCCTTCAGGCTGATCCAAGAGAA
TGAGGTCCTCTTTACCATGTGCTTCATCCCCCTGGTCTGCTGGATTGTGTGCACGGGGCTAAAGCAACAG
ATGGAGACCGGGAAGAGCCTGGCCCAGACCTCCAAGACCACTACGGCCGTCTACGTCTTCTTCCTTTCCA
GCCTGCTGCAATCCCGGGGGGGCATTGAGGAGCATCTCTTCTCTGACTACCTACAGGGGCTCTGTTCACT
GGCTGCGGATGGAATTTGGAACCAGAAAATCCTATTTGAGGAGTGTGATCTGCGGAAGCACGGCCTGCAG
AAGACTGACGTCTCCGCTTTCCTGAGGATGAACGTGTTCCAGAAGGAAGTGGACTGCGAGAGATTCTACA
GCTTCAGCCACATGACTTTCCAGGAGTTCTTCGCTGCTATGTACTATTTGCTGGAAGAGGAGGCAGAGGG
GGAGACCGTGAGGAAAGGACCAGGAGGTTGTTCAGATCTTCTGAACCGAGACGTGAAGGTCCTACTAGAA
AATTACGGCAAGTTTGAAAAAGGCTATCTGATTTTTGTTGTCCGATTCCTCTTTGGCCTTGTAAACCAGG
AGAGAACCTCTTATTTGGAGAAGAAACTAAGTTGCAAGATCTCTCAGCAAGTCAGACTGGAACTACTGAA
GTGGATTGAAGTGAAAGCCAAGGCCAAGAAGCTGCAGTGGCAGCCCAGCCAACTGGAACTGTTCTACTGC
CTGTACGAGATGCAGGAGGAAGACTTTGTGCAGAGTGCCATGGACCACTTTCCCAAAATTGAGATCAACC
TCTCTACCAGAATGGACCACGTGGTTTCCTCCTTTTGTATTAAGAACTGTCATAGGGTCAAAACGCTTTC
CCTGGGTTTTTTTCACAACTCGCCCAAGGAGGAAGAAGAAGAGAGGAGAGGAGGTCGACCCTTGGACCAG
GTTCAGTGTGTTTTCCCAGACACTCATGTTGCCTGTTCTTCCAGACTGGTGAACTGCTGCCTCACTTCTA
GCTTCTGCCGTGGTCTCTTCTCAAGTCTAAGCACCAACCGGAGCCTCACTGAACTGGACCTCAGTGACAA
TACTCTGGGAGACCCGGGCATGAGGGTGCTGTGTGAGGCACTCCAGCACCCAGGCTGTAACATTCAGAGA
CTGTGGTTGGGGCGCTGCGGACTGTCCGAGCGGTGCTGCGCCGACATCTCCTCTGTCCTGAGCAGCAGCC
AGAAGCTGGTGGAGCTGGACCTCAGTGACAATGCCCTGGGGGACTTTGGAATCAGATTGCTGTGTGTGGG
ACTGAAGCACCTGCTCTGCAACCTCCAGAAACTGTGGTTGGTGAGCTGCTGTCTCACATCCGCGTGTTGT
CAGGATCTCGCATTGGTTCTGAGCTCCAACCATTCTCTGACCAGACTGTACATTGGAGAAAATGCCTTGG
GAGACTCAGGAGTCCAAGTTTTGTGTGAAAAGATGAAGGACCCACAGTGTAACTTGCAGAAGCTGGGGTT
GGTGAATTCCGGCCTTACTTCAATCTGTTGTTCAGCTCTGACCTCTGTGCTCAAAACCAACCAGAACTTC
ACACACCTCTATCTACGAAGCAATGCCCTTGGAGACACAGGACTCAGGCTCCTCTGTGAGGGGCTTCTGC
ACCCGGACTGTAAACTACAGATGCTGGAATTAGACAACTGCAGCCTCACCTCACACAGCTGCTGGAATCT
CTCCACAATTCTGACCCACAACCACAGCCTTCGGAAGCTGAACCTGGGCAACAATGATCTTGGCGATCTG
TGCGTGGTGACCCTCTGTGAGGTGCTGAAACAGCAGGGCTGCCTCCTGCAGAGCCTACAGTTGGGTGAAA
TGTACTTAAATCGTGAAACAAAACGTGCCTTAGAAGCGCTCCAGGAAGAAAAGCCTGAGCTGACTATAGT
CTTCGAGATTTCCTGGGGCGGATCCGGGGGAAGCGGCGGATCCATCGAAGACGGAAGAGCGGATCCACCG
GTCGCCACCATGGGAAAGTCTTACCCAACTGTGAGTGCTGATTACCAGGACGCCGTTGAGAAGGCGAAGA
AGAAGCTCAGAGGCTTCATCGCTGAGAAGAGATGCGCTCCTCTAATGCTCCGTTTGGCATTCCACTCTGC
TGGAACCTTTGACAAGGGCACGAAGACCGGTGGACCCTTCGGAACCATCAAGCACCCTGCCGAACTGGCT
CACAGCGCTAACAACGGTCTTGACATCGCTGTTAGGCTTTTGGAGCCACTCAAGGCGGAGTTCCCTATTT
TGAGCTACGCCGATTTCTACCAGTTGGCTGGCGTTGTTGCCGTTGAGGTCACGGGTGGACCTAAGGTTCC
ATTCCACCCTGGAAGAGAGGACAAGCCTGAGCCACCACCAGAGGGTCGCTTGCCCGATCCCACTAAGGGT
TCTGACCATTTGAGAGATGTGTTTGGCAAAGCTATGGGGCTTACTGACCAAGATATCGTTGCTCTATCTG
GGGGTCACACTATTGGAGCTGCACACAAGGAGCGTTCTGGATTTGAGGGTCCCTGGACCTCTAATCCTCT
TATTTTCGACAACTCATACTTCACGGAGTTGTTGAGTGGTGAGAAGGAAGGTCTCCTTCAGCTACCTTCT
GACAAGGCTCTTTTGTCTGACCCTGTATTCCGCCCTCTCGTTGACAAATATGCAGCGGACGAAGATGCCT
TCTTTGCTGATTACGCTGAGGCTCACCAAAAGCTTTCCGAGCTTGGGTTTGCTGATGCCGGCGGATCCGG
GGGAAGCGACTACAAGGACCACGACGGTGACTACAAGGACCACGACATCGACTACAAGGACGACGACGAC
AAGTAATGAGTCGACATTAATTAACGCCCCCCCCCCCTAACGTTACTGGCCGAAGCCGCTTGGAATAAGG
CCGGTGTGCGTTTGTCTATATGTTATTTTCCACCATATTGCCGTCTTTTGGCAATGTGAGGGCCCGGAAA
CCTGGCCCTGTCTTCTTGACGAGCATTCCTAGGGGTCTTTCCCCTCTCGCCAAAGGAATGCAAGGTCTGT
TGAATGTCGTGAAGGAAGTAGTTCCTCTGGAAGCTTCTTGAAGACAAACAACGTCTGTAGCGACCCTTTG
CAGGCAGCGGAACCCCCCACCTGGCGACAGGTGCCTCTGCGGCCAAAAGCCACGTGTATAAGATACACCT
GCAAAGGCGGCACAACCCCAGTGCCACGTTGTGAGTTGGATAGTTGTGGAAAGAGTCAAATGGCTCTCCT
CAAGCGTATTCAACAAGGGGCTGAAGGATGCCCAGAAGGTACCCCATTGTATGGGATCTGATCTGGGGCC
TCGGTGCACATGCTTTACATGTATTTAGTCGAGGTTAAAAAAACGTCTAGGCCCCCCGAACCACGGGGAC
GTGGTTTTCCTTTGAAAAACACGATGATAATATGGCCACAACCATGGTGAGCAAGGGCGAGGAGCTGTTC
ACCGGGGTGGTGCCCATCCTGGTCGAGCTGGACGGCGACGTAAACGGCCACAAGTTCAGCGTGTCCGGCG
AGGGCGAGGGCGATGCCACCTACGGCAAGCTGACCCTGAAGTTCATCTGCACCACCGGCAAGCTGCCCGT
GCCCTGGCCCACCCTCGTGACCACCCTGACCTACGGCGTGCAGTGCTTCAGCCGCTACCCCGACCACATG
AAGCAGCACGACTTCTTCAAGTCCGCCATGCCCGAAGGCTACGTCCAGGAGCGCACCATCTTCTTCAAGG
ACGACGGCAACTACAAGACCCGCGCCGAGGTGAAGTTCGAGGGCGACACCCTGGTGAACCGCATCGAGCT
GAAGGGCATCGACTTCAAGGAGGACGGCAACATCCTGGGGCACAAGCTGGAGTACAACTACAACAGCCAC
AACGTCTATATCATGGCCGACAAGCAGAAGAACGGCATCAAGGTGAACTTCAAGATCCGCCACAACATCG
AGGACGGCAGCGTGCAGCTCGCCGACCACTACCAGCAGAACACCCCCATCGGCGACGGCCCCGTGCTGCT
GCCCGACAACCACTACCTGAGCACCCAGTCCGCCCTGAGCAAAGACCCCAACGAGAAGCGCGATCACATG
GTCCTGCTGGAGTTCGTGACCGCCGCCGGGATCACTCTCGGCATGGACGAGCTGTACAAGTAAAGCGGCC
GCGTCGACAATCAACCTCTGGATTACAAAATTTGTGAAAGATTGACTGGTATTCTTAACTATGTTGCTCC
TTTTACGCTATGTGGATACGCTGCTTTAATGCCTTTGTATCATGCTATTGCTTCCCGTATGGCTTTCATT
TTCTCCTCCTTGTATAAATCCTGGTTGCTGTCTCTTTATGAGGAGTTGTGGCCCGTTGTCAGGCAACGTG
GCGTGGTGTGCACTGTGTTTGCTGACGCAACCCCCACTGGTTGGGGCATTGCCACCACCTGTCAGCTCCT
TTCCGGGACTTTCGCTTTCCCCCTCCCTATTGCCACGGCGGAACTCATCGCCGCCTGCCTTGCCCGCTGC
TGGACAGGGGCTCGGCTGTTGGGCACTGACAATTCCGTGGTGTTGTCGGGGAAGCTGACGTCCTTTCCAT
GGCTGCTCGCCTGTGTTGCCACCTGGATTCTGCGCGGGACGTCCTTCTGCTACGTCCCTTCGGCCCTCAA
TCCAGCGGACCTTCCTTCCCGCGGCCTGCTGCCGGCTCTGCGGCCTCTTCCGCGTCTTCGCCTTCGCCCT
CAGACGAGTCGGATCTCCCTTTGGGCCGCCTCCCCGCCTGGAATTCGAGCTCGGTACCTTTAAGACCAAT
GACTTACAAGGCAGCTGTAGATCTTAGCCACTTTTTAAAAGAAAAGGGGGGACTGGAAGGGCTAATTCAC
TCCCAACGAAGACAAGATCTGCTTTTTGCTTGTACTGGGTCTCTCTGGTTAGACCAGATCTGAGCCTGGG
AGCTCTCTGGCTAACTAGGGAACCCACTGCTTAAGCCTCAATAAAGCTTGCCTTGAGTGCTTCAAGTAGT
GTGTGCCCGTCTGTTGTGTGACTCTGGTAACTAGAGATCCCTCAGACCCTTTTAGTCAGTGTGGAAAATC
TCTAGCAGTAGTAGTTCATGTCATCTTATTATTCAGTATTTATAACTTGCAAAGAAATGAATATCAGAGA
GTGAGAGGAACTTGTTTATTGCAGCTTATAATGGTTACAAATAAAGCAATAGCATCACAAATTTCACAAA
TAAAGCATTTTTTTCACTGCATTCTAGTTGTGGTTTGTCCAAACTCATCAATGTATCTTATCATGTCTGG
CTCTAGCTATCCCGCCCCTAACTCCGCCCATCCCGCCCCTAACTCCGCCCAGTTCCGCCCATTCTCCGCC
CCATGGCTGACTAATTTTTTTTATTTATGCAGAGGCCGAGGCCGCCTCGGCCTCTGAGCTATTCCAGAAG
TAGTGAGGAGGCTTTTTTGGAGGCCTAGGGACGTACCCAATTCGCCCTATAGTGAGTCGTATTACGCGCG
CTCACTGGCCGTCGTTTTACAACGTCGTGACTGGGAAAACCCTGGCGTTACCCAACTTAATCGCCTTGCA
GCACATCCCCCTTTCGCCAGCTGGCGTAATAGCGAAGAGGCCCGCACCGATCGCCCTTCCCAACAGTTGC
GCAGCCTGAATGGCGAATGGG
[124 nt withheld, positions 10242-10365]
C
[91 nt withheld, positions 10367-10457]
A
[49 nt withheld, positions 10459-10507]
CCTTTGACGTTGGAGTCCACGTTCTTT
[37 nt withheld, positions 10535-10571]
ACCCTATCTCGGTCTATTCTTTTGATTTATAAGGGATTTTGCCGATTTCGGCCTATTGGTTAAAAAATGA
GCTGATTTAACAAAAATTTAACGCGAATTTTAACAAAATATTAACGCTTACAATTTAGGTGGCACTTTTC
GGGGAAATGTGCGCGGAACCCCTATTTGTTTATTTTTCTAAATACATTCAAATATGTATCCGCTCATGAG
ACAATAACCCTGATAAATGCTTCAATAATATTGAAAAAGGAAGAGTATGAGTATTCAACATTTCCGTGTC
GCCCTTATTCCCTTTTTTGCGGCATTTTGCCTTCCTGTTTTTGCTCACCCAGAAACGCTGGTGAAAGTAA
AAGATGCTGAAGATCAGTTGGGTGCACGAGTGGGTTACATCGAACTGGATCTCAACAGCGGTAAGATCCT
TGAGAGTTTTCGCCCCGAAGAACGTTTTCCAATGATGAGCACTTTTAAAGTTCTGCTATGTGGCGCGGTA
TTATCCCGTATTGACGCCGGGCAAGAGCAACTCGGTCGCCGCATACACTATTCTCAGAATGACTTGGTTG
AGTACTCACCAGTCACAGAAAAGCATCTTACGGATGGCATGACAGTAAGAGAATTATGCAGTGCTGCCAT
AACCATGAGTGATAACACTGCGGCCAACTTACTTCTGACAACGATCGGAGGACCGAAGGAGCTAACCGCT
TTTTTGCACAACATGGGAGATCATGTAACTCGCCTTGATCGTTGGGAACCGGAGCTGAATGAAGCCATAC
CAAACGACGAGCGTGACACCACGATGCCTGTAGCAATGGCAACAACGTTGCGCAAACTATTAACTGGCGA
ACTACTTACTCTAGCTTCCCGGCAACAATTAATAGACTGGATGGAGGCGGATAAAGTTGCAGGACCACTT
CTGCGCTCGGCCCTTCCGGCTGGCTGGTTTATTGCTGATAAATCTGGAGCCGGTGAGCGTGGGTCTCGCG
GTATCATTGCAGCACTGGGGCCAGATGGTAAGCCCTCCCGTATCGTAGTTATCTACACGACGGGGAGTCA
GGCAACTATGGATGAACGAAATAGACAGATCGCTGAGATAGGTGCCTCACTGATTAAGCATTGGTAACTG
TCAGACCAAGTTTACTCATATATACTTTAGATTGATTTAAAACTTCATTTTTAATTTAAAAGGATCTAGG
TGAAGATCCTTTTTGATAATCTCATGACCAAAATCCCTTAACGTGAGTTTTCGTTCCACTGAGCGTCAGA
CCCCGTAGAAAAGATCAAAGGATCTTC
